Addgene plasmid #59652: pGEM-T Dmel Or42b
Purpose: Probe for Drosophila melanogaster Or42b expression
Depositing lab: Richard Axel & Leslie Vosshall. Depositing organization: Columbia University. Publication: A spatial map of olfactory receptor expression in the Drosophila antenna. Vosshall LB, Amrein H, Morozov PS, Rzhetsky A, Axel R. Cell. 1999 Mar 5;96(5):725-36. 10.1016/S0092-8674(00)80582-6 PubMed 10089887.
Backbone
  Vector backbone: pGEM-T
  Backbone manufacturer: Promega
  Backbone size w/o insert (bp): 3000
  Vector type: Bacterial Expression
Growth in bacteria
  Bacterial resistance: Ampicillin, 100 μg/mL
  Growth temperature: 37°C
  Growth strain: DH5alpha
  Copy number: High Copy
Gene/Insert
  Gene/Insert name: Or42b
  Species: D. melanogaster (fly)
  Insert size (bp): 1100
  Entrez Gene: Or42b (a.k.a. Dmel_CG12754, 41E.1, 42b, CG12754, DOR118, Dmel\CG12754, OR42b)
  Cloning method: Unknown
  Sequencing primers: 5′ M13-F20; 3′ M13-Rev
Terms and licenses: Academic/Nonprofit Terms; Industry Terms: Not Available to Industry
Depositor comments: source: Genomic DNA
How to cite: pGEM-T Dmel Or42b was a gift from Richard Axel & Leslie Vosshall (Addgene plasmid # 59652 ; http://n2t.net/addgene:59652 ; RRID:Addgene_59652)
