[The description below was written by a language model from this plasmid's Addgene catalogue record.]
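Description:
pGEM-T Dmel Or42b is a small bacterial cloning plasmid built on the commercial pGEM-T backbone (about 3 kb), a T-overhang vector designed for direct capture of PCR products. It is maintained at high copy number in E. coli under ampicillin selection. Although the repository classifies it as a bacterial expression vector, its stated role is as a template for making a probe rather than for producing protein.

The insert is a fragment of roughly 1.1 kb from the Drosophila melanogaster odorant receptor gene Or42b (CG12754, also listed under older names such as DOR118 and 41E.1). The depositor notes that it was derived from genomic DNA rather than cDNA, so it may include intronic sequence, although the record does not specify the exact boundaries, the orientation of the fragment or the cloning method. The insert can be read from both sides with standard M13 forward and reverse primers. pGEM-T vectors generally carry opposing T7 and SP6 phage promoters flanking the cloning site, which allow in vitro transcription of sense or antisense RNA from a linearised template. No feature table is provided to confirm these elements in this particular clone, or to show which promoter would yield the antisense strand.

The stated purpose is to serve as a probe for Or42b expression. This fits the associated work, which mapped the spatial distribution of olfactory receptor transcripts in the fly antenna. Typical use would be generating labelled riboprobes for RNA in situ hybridisation to identify the olfactory sensory neurons that express this receptor.
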