>Addgene plasmid #59652 | pGEM-T Dmel Or42b | addgene partial sequence | sequence record 97608 | M13pUC-Fwd 5'-CCCAGTCACGACGTTGTAAAACG-3'
TGTAATACGACTCACTATAGGGCGAATTGGGCCCGACGTCGCATGCTCCCGGCCGCCATGGCCGCGGGAT
TATGAAGTTTATTGGATGGCTGCCCCCCAAGCAGGGTGTGCTCCGGTATGTGTACCTCACCTGGACGCTA
ATGACGTTCGTGTGGTGTACAACGTACCTGCCGCTTGGCTTCCTTGGTAGCTACATGACGCAGATCAAGT
CCTTCTCCCCTGGAGAGTTTCTCACTTCACTCCAGGTGTGCATTAATGCCTACGGCTCATCGGTAAAAGT
TGCAATCACATACTCCATGCTCTGGCGCCTTATCAAGGCCAAGAACATTTTGGACCAGCTGGACCTGCGC
TGCACCGCCATGGAGGAGCGCGAAAAGATCCACCTAGTGGTGGCCCGCAGCAACCATGCCTTTCTCATCT
TCACCTTTGTCTACTGCGGATATGCCGGCTCCACCTACCTGAGCTCGGTTCTCAGCGGGCGTCCGCCCTG
GCAGCTGTACAATCCCTTTATTGATTGGCATGACGGCACACTCAAGCTCTGGGTGGCCTCCACGTTGGAG
TACATGGTGATGTCAGGCGCCGTTCTGCAGGATCAACTCTCGGACTCTTACCCATTGATCTATACCCTCA
TCCTTCGTGCTCACTTGGACATGCTAAGGGAGCGCATCCGACGCCTCCGTTCCGATGAGAACCTGAGCGA
GGCCGAGAGCTATGAAGAGCTGGTCAAATGTGTGATGGACCACAAGCTCATTCTAAGGTAAGAAGAGCGT
GTAGCTGCAGATGGGGCAACTTACCATTATGTTTCCCGCAGATACTGCGCGATTATTAAACCAGTAATCC
AGGGGACCATCTTCACACAGTTTCTGCTGATCGGCCTGGTTCTGGGCTTCACGCTGATCAACGTGTTTTT
CTTCTCAGACATCTGGACGGGCATCGCATCATTTATGTTTGTTATAACCATTTTGCTGCAGACCTTCCCC
TTCTGCTACACATGCAACCTCATCATGGAGGACTGCGAGTCCTTGACCCATGCT
