>Addgene plasmid #59652 | pGEM-T Dmel Or42b | addgene partial sequence | sequence record 97609 | M13pUC-Rev 5'-AGCGGATAACAATTTCACACAGG-3'
TGACCATGATTACGCCAAGCTATTTAGGTGACACTATAGAATACTCAAGCTATGCATCCAACGCGTTGGG
AGCTCTCCCATATGGTCGACCTGCAGGCGGCCGCACTAGTGATTGTCCGTCTTAAATTTGTCAGCTATAT
TCATTTGCTTGGTAATGGTTATCACGGAGAAAGCAAACTTTGCCACCTAGTGATGGGGTAGAAAATGAGA
TACAATTCGAGGAGCATGTATTACAGTGGCGACCACTTACACTTATGTTGCTGCTCATGGATATCTGAAA
GATACCGCCTGCAATGAAAACGATAGGCTGCTGCACGTTTTGGAGAAAATACAGTAGTGTTGTTTTGTAG
CGACGACTGGCATCCACCCAGTTGGACTGGAAAATAGCATGGGTCAAGGACTCGCAGTCCTCCATGATGA
GGTTGCATGTGTAGCAGAAGGGGAAGGTCTGCAGCAAAATGGTTATAACAAACATAAATGATGCGATGCC
CGTCCAGATGTCTGAGAAGAAAAACACGTTGATCAGCGTGAAGCCCAGAACCAGGCCGATCAGCAGAAAC
TGTGTGAAGATGGTCCCCTGGATTACTGGTTTAATAATCGCGCAGTATCTGCGGGAAACATAATGGTAAG
TTGCCCCATCTGCAGCTACACGCTCTTCTTACCTTAGAATGAGCTTGTGGTCCATCACACATTTGACCAG
CTCTTCATAGCTCTCGGCCTCGCTCAGGTTCTCATCGGAACGGAGGCGTCGGATGCGCTCCCTTAGCATG
TCCAAGTGAGCACGAAGGATGAGGGTATAGATCAATGGGTAAGAGTCCGAGAGTTGATCCTGCAGAACGG
CGCCTGACATCACCATGTACTCCAACGTGGAGGCCACCCAGAGCTTGAGTGTGCCGTCATGCCAATCAAT
AAAGGGATTGTACAGCTGCCAGGGCGGACGCCCGCTGAGAACCGAGCTCAGGTAGGTGGAGCCGGCATAT
CCGCAGTAGACAAAGGTGAAGATGAGAAAGGCATGGTTGCTGCGGGCCACCACTAGGTGGATCTTTTCGC
GCTCCTCCATGGC
